Addgene plasmid #77169: CDK9 gRNA (BRDN0001146478)
Purpose: 3rd generation lentiviral gRNA plasmid targeting human CDK9
Depositing lab: John Doench & David Root. Depositing organization: Broad Institute. Publication: Optimized sgRNA design to maximize activity and minimize off-target effects of CRISPR-Cas9. Doench JG, Fusi N, Sullender M, Hegde M, Vaimberg EW, Donovan KF, Smith I, Tothova Z, Wilen C, Orchard R, Virgin HW, Listgarten J, Root DE. Nat Biotechnol. 2016 Jan 18. doi: 10.1038/nbt.3437. PubMed 26780180.
Backbone
  Vector backbone: lentiGuide-Puro
  Backbone manufacturer: Zhang Lab (Addgene plasmid # 52963)
  Vector type: Mammalian Expression, Lentiviral, CRISPR
  Selectable markers: Puromycin
Growth in bacteria
  Bacterial resistance: Ampicillin, 100 μg/mL
  Growth temperature: 37°C
  Growth strain: DH5alpha
  Copy number: High Copy
Gene/Insert
  Gene/Insert name: CDK9 (alt names: CDK9; NM_001261.3)
  gRNA/shRNA sequence: GCTGACTGATGAGGGCGAGT
  Species: H. sapiens (human)
  Entrez Gene: CDK9 (a.k.a. C-2k, CDC2L4, CTK1, PITALRE, TAK)
  Promoter: hU6
  Cloning method: Unknown
  Sequencing primers: 5′ U6-F; 3′ pS2-R
Terms and licenses: Academic/Nonprofit Terms; Industry Terms: Not Available to Industry
Depositor comments: The gRNA was designed to target the following Genbank reference sequence(s): NM_001261.3. Note that this plasmid does NOT contain Cas9. It should be used in conjunction with lentiCas9-Blast (Addgene #52962) or otherwise with cell lines already expressing Cas9. Browse the full kinome gRNA library at http://www.addgene.org/pooled-library/broadgpp-human-kinome/ or visit http://www.broadinstitute.org/rnai/public/ for detailed protocols and information.
How to cite: CDK9 gRNA (BRDN0001146478) was a gift from John Doench & David Root (Addgene plasmid # 77169 ; http://n2t.net/addgene:77169 ; RRID:Addgene_77169)
