[The description below was written by a language model from this plasmid's Addgene catalogue record and pLannotate feature annotations shown in this document.]
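Description:
CDK9 gRNA (BRDN0001146478) is a third-generation lentiviral CRISPR guide plasmid built on the lentiGuide-Puro backbone, carrying a single guide RNA directed against human CDK9 (designed against the reference transcript NM_001261.3). In bacteria it is maintained as a high-copy plasmid through a ColE1/pUC-type origin and selected with ampicillin via the β-lactamase gene. An f1 origin, an SV40 origin and leftover lac and T7/T3 cloning-vector elements are also present in the backbone.

The transfer cassette is driven by an RSV promoter fused to a truncated HIV-1 5' LTR, which makes genomic RNA production Tat-independent. This is followed by the Ψ packaging signal with a partial gag sequence, the Rev response element for Rev-dependent nuclear export, and a cPPT/CTS that aids nuclear import of the provirus. A ΔU3 self-inactivating 3' LTR closes the cassette. Within this unit, a human U6 RNA polymerase III promoter transcribes the CDK9 spacer joined to the Streptococcus pyogenes Cas9 guide scaffold. A separate EF-1α promoter, with its first intron, expresses puromycin N-acetyltransferase so that transduced mammalian cells can be selected with puromycin, and a WPRE downstream enhances transcript expression.

The plasmid does not encode Cas9, so it must be paired with a separate Cas9 vector such as lentiCas9-Blast or used in cells that already express the nuclease. The guide belongs to a human kinome gRNA collection associated with work on optimised sgRNA design, and it is suited to CDK9 knockout by stable lentiviral delivery.
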