Features (pLannotate 1.2.2; 29 found; start..end, strand, type, name):
     14..80      +  CDS            small t antigen (fragment): SV40 (simian virus 40) small t antigen
    106..317     +  promoter       EF-1α core promoter: core promoter for human elongation factor EF-1α
    318..1256    +  intron         EF-1α intron A: intron upstream of the start codon of human EF-1α
   1278..1877    +  CDS            PuroR (fragment): puromycin N-acetyltransferase; pac from Streptomyces; confers resistance to puromycin
   1893..2481    +  misc_feature   WPRE: woodchuck hepatitis virus posttranscriptional regulatory element
   2532..2551    +  misc_feature   cPPT/CTS (fragment): central polypurine tract and central termination sequence of HIV-1
   2553..2786    +  LTR            3' LTR (ΔU3): self-inactivating 3' long terminal repeat (LTR) from HIV-1
   2864..2985    +  polyA_signal   SV40 poly(A) signal: SV40 polyadenylation signal
   3025..3160    +  rep_origin     SV40 ori: SV40 origin of replication
   3181..3199    -  promoter       T7 promoter: promoter for bacteriophage T7 RNA polymerase
   3207..3362    +  CDS            lacZα (fragment): LacZα fragment of β-galactosidase; lacZ fragment
   3367..3795    +  rep_origin     f1 ori (sequence partly withheld): f1 bacteriophage origin of replication; arrow indicates direction of (+) strand synthesis
   3848..3952    +  promoter       AmpR promoter: bla
   3953..4813    +  CDS            AmpR: β-lactamase; bla; confers resistance to ampicillin, carbenicillin, and related antibiotics
   4984..5572    +  rep_origin     ori: high-copy-number ColE1/pMB1/pBR322/pUC origin of replication
   5755..5847    +  CDS            lacI (fragment): lac repressor; lacI; The lac repressor binds to the lac operator to inhibit transcription in E. coli. This inhibition can be relieved by adding lactose or isopropyl-β-D-thiogalactopyranoside (IPTG).
   5860..5881    +  protein_bind   CAP binding site: CAP binding activates transcription in the presence of cAMP. E. coli catabolite activator protein
   5896..5926    +  promoter       lac promoter: promoter for the E. coli lac operon
   5934..5950    +  protein_bind   lac operator: The lac repressor binds to the lac operator to inhibit transcription in E. coli. This inhibition can be relieved by adding lactose or isopropyl-β-D-thiogalactopyranoside (IPTG). lac repressor encoded by lacI
   5995..6013    +  promoter       T3 promoter: promoter for bacteriophage T3 RNA polymerase
   6041..6267    +  promoter       RSV promoter: Rous sarcoma virus enhancer/promoter
   6268..6448    +  LTR            5' LTR (truncated): truncated 5' long terminal repeat (LTR) from HIV-1
   6495..6620    +  misc_feature   HIV-1 Ψ: packaging signal of human immunodeficiency virus type 1
   6604..6967    +  CDS            HIV-1 gag (fragment): gag protein from human immunodeficiency virus 1; gag
   7113..7346    +  misc_feature   RRE: The Rev response element (RRE) of HIV-1 allows for Rev-dependent mRNA export from the nucleus to the cytoplasm.
   7723..7749    +  CDS            Rev (fragment): human immunodeficiency virus 1 (HIV-1) Rev protein; rev; enhances nuclear export of unspliced and incompletely spliced viral mRNAs
   7753..7993    +  promoter       U6 promoter: RNA polymerase III promoter for human U6 snRNA
   8023..8098    +  misc_RNA       gRNA scaffold: guide RNA scaffold for the Streptococcus pyogenes CRISPR/Cas9 system
   8154..8271    +  misc_feature   cPPT/CTS: central polypurine tract and central termination sequence of HIV-1
>Addgene plasmid #77169 | CDK9 gRNA (BRDN0001146478) | addgene full sequence | sequence record 187246 | Addgene Assembled Sequence
CCCGGGTGCAAAGATGGATAAAGTTTTAAACAGAGAGGAATCTTTGCAGCTAATGGACCTTCTAGGTCTT
GAAAGGAGTGGGAATTGGCTCCGGTGCCCGTCAGTGGGCAGAGCGCACATCGCCCACAGTCCCCGAGAAG
TTGGGGGGAGGGGTCGGCAATTGATCCGGTGCCTAGAGAAGGTGGCGCGGGGTAAACTGGGAAAGTGATG
TCGTGTACTGGCTCCGCCTTTTTCCCGAGGGTGGGGGAGAACCGTATATAAGTGCAGTAGTCGCCGTGAA
CGTTCTTTTTCGCAACGGGTTTGCCGCCAGAACACAGGTAAGTGCCGTGTGTGGTTCCCGCGGGCCTGGC
CTCTTTACGGGTTATGGCCCTTGCGTGCCTTGAATTACTTCCACCTGGCTGCAGTACGTGATTCTTGATC
CCGAGCTTCGGGTTGGAAGTGGGTGGGAGAGTTCGAGGCCTTGCGCTTAAGGAGCCCCTTCGCCTCGTGC
TTGAGTTGAGGCCTGGCCTGGGCGCTGGGGCCGCCGCGTGCGAATCTGGTGGCACCTTCGCGCCTGTCTC
GCTGCTTTCGATAAGTCTCTAGCCATTTAAAATTTTTGATGACCTGCTGCGACGCTTTTTTTCTGGCAAG
ATAGTCTTGTAAATGCGGGCCAAGATCTGCACACTGGTATTTCGGTTTTTGGGGCCGCGGGCGGCGACGG
GGCCCGTGCGTCCCAGCGCACATGTTCGGCGAGGCGGGGCCTGCGAGCGCGGCCACCGAGAATCGGACGG
GGGTAGTCTCAAGCTGGCCGGCCTGCTCTGGTGCCTGGCCTCGCGCCGCCGTGTATCGCCCCGCCCTGGG
CGGCAAGGCTGGCCCGGTCGGCACCAGTTGCGTGAGCGGAAAGATGGCCGCTTCCCGGCCCTGCTGCAGG
GAGCTCAAAATGGAGGACGCGGCGCTCGGGAGAGCGGGCGGGTGAGTCACCCACACAAAGGAAAAGGGCC
TTTCCGTCCTCAGCCGTCGCTTCATGTGACTCCACGGAGTACCGGGCGCCGTCCAGGCACCTCGATTAGT
TCTCGAGCTTTTGGAGTACGTCGTCTTTAGGTTGGGGGGAGGGGTTTTATGCGATGGAGTTTCCCCACAC
TGAGTGGGTGGAGACTGAAGTTAGGCCAGCTTGGCACTTGATGTAATTCTCCTTGGAATTTGCCCTTTTT
GAGTTTGGATCTTGGTTCATTCTCAAGCCTCAGACAGTGGTTCAAAGTTTTTTTCTTCCATTTCAGGTGT
CGTGACGTACGGCCACCATGACCGAGTACAAGCCCACGGTGCGCCTCGCCACCCGCGACGACGTCCCCAG
GGCCGTACGCACCCTCGCCGCCGCGTTCGCCGACTACCCCGCCACGCGCCACACCGTCGATCCGGACCGC
CACATCGAGCGGGTCACCGAGCTGCAAGAACTCTTCCTCACGCGCGTCGGGCTCGACATCGGCAAGGTGT
GGGTCGCGGACGACGGCGCCGCCGTGGCGGTCTGGACCACGCCGGAGAGCGTCGAAGCGGGGGCGGTGTT
CGCCGAGATCGGCCCGCGCATGGCCGAGTTGAGCGGTTCCCGGCTGGCCGCGCAGCAACAGATGGAAGGC
CTCCTGGCGCCGCACCGGCCCAAGGAGCCCGCGTGGTTCCTGGCCACCGTCGGAGTCTCGCCCGACCACC
AGGGCAAGGGTCTGGGCAGCGCCGTCGTGCTCCCCGGAGTGGAGGCGGCCGAGCGCGCCGGGGTGCCCGC
CTTCCTGGAGACCTCCGCGCCCCGCAACCTCCCCTTCTACGAGCGGCTCGGCTTCACCGTCACCGCCGAC
GTCGAGGTGCCCGAAGGACCGCGCACCTGGTGCATGACCCGCAAGCCCGGTGCCTGAACGCGTTAAGTCG
ACAATCAACCTCTGGATTACAAAATTTGTGAAAGATTGACTGGTATTCTTAACTATGTTGCTCCTTTTAC
GCTATGTGGATACGCTGCTTTAATGCCTTTGTATCATGCTATTGCTTCCCGTATGGCTTTCATTTTCTCC
TCCTTGTATAAATCCTGGTTGCTGTCTCTTTATGAGGAGTTGTGGCCCGTTGTCAGGCAACGTGGCGTGG
TGTGCACTGTGTTTGCTGACGCAACCCCCACTGGTTGGGGCATTGCCACCACCTGTCAGCTCCTTTCCGG
GACTTTCGCTTTCCCCCTCCCTATTGCCACGGCGGAACTCATCGCCGCCTGCCTTGCCCGCTGCTGGACA
GGGGCTCGGCTGTTGGGCACTGACAATTCCGTGGTGTTGTCGGGGAAATCATCGTCCTTTCCTTGGCTGC
TCGCCTGTGTTGCCACCTGGATTCTGCGCGGGACGTCCTTCTGCTACGTCCCTTCGGCCCTCAATCCAGC
GGACCTTCCTTCCCGCGGCCTGCTGCCGGCTCTGCGGCCTCTTCCGCGTCTTCGCCTTCGCCCTCAGACG
AGTCGGATCTCCCTTTGGGCCGCCTCCCCGCGTCGACTTTAAGACCAATGACTTACAAGGCAGCTGTAGA
TCTTAGCCACTTTTTAAAAGAAAAGGGGGGACTGGAAGGGCTAATTCACTCCCAACGAAGACAAGATCTG
CTTTTTGCTTGTACTGGGTCTCTCTGGTTAGACCAGATCTGAGCCTGGGAGCTCTCTGGCTAACTAGGGA
ACCCACTGCTTAAGCCTCAATAAAGCTTGCCTTGAGTGCTTCAAGTAGTGTGTGCCCGTCTGTTGTGTGA
CTCTGGTAACTAGAGATCCCTCAGACCCTTTTAGTCAGTGTGGAAAATCTCTAGCAGTACGTATAGTAGT
TCATGTCATCTTATTATTCAGTATTTATAACTTGCAAAGAAATGAATATCAGAGAGTGAGAGGAACTTGT
TTATTGCAGCTTATAATGGTTACAAATAAAGCAATAGCATCACAAATTTCACAAATAAAGCATTTTTTTC
ACTGCATTCTAGTTGTGGTTTGTCCAAACTCATCAATGTATCTTATCATGTCTGGCTCTAGCTATCCCGC
CCCTAACTCCGCCCATCCCGCCCCTAACTCCGCCCAGTTCCGCCCATTCTCCGCCCCATGGCTGACTAAT
TTTTTTTATTTATGCAGAGGCCGAGGCCGCCTCGGCCTCTGAGCTATTCCAGAAGTAGTGAGGAGGCTTT
TTTGGAGGCCTAGGGACGTACCCAATTCGCCCTATAGTGAGTCGTATTACGCGCGCTCACTGGCCGTCGT
TTTACAACGTCGTGACTGGGAAAACCCTGGCGTTACCCAACTTAATCGCCTTGCAGCACATCCCCCTTTC
GCCAGCTGGCGTAATAGCGAAGAGGCCCGCACCGATCGCCCTTCCCAACAGTTGCGCAGCCTGAATGGCG
AATGGG
[124 nt withheld, positions 3367-3490]
C
[91 nt withheld, positions 3492-3582]
A
[49 nt withheld, positions 3584-3632]
CCTTTGACGTTGGAGTCCACGTTCTTT
[37 nt withheld, positions 3660-3696]
ACCCTATCTCGGTCTATTCTTTTGATTTATAAGGGATTTTGCCGATTTCGGCCTATTGGTTAAAAAATGA
GCTGATTTAACAAAAATTTAACGCGAATTTTAACAAAATATTAACGCTTACAATTTAGGTGGCACTTTTC
GGGGAAATGTGCGCGGAACCCCTATTTGTTTATTTTTCTAAATACATTCAAATATGTATCCGCTCATGAG
ACAATAACCCTGATAAATGCTTCAATAATATTGAAAAAGGAAGAGTATGAGTATTCAACATTTCCGTGTC
GCCCTTATTCCCTTTTTTGCGGCATTTTGCCTTCCTGTTTTTGCTCACCCAGAAACGCTGGTGAAAGTAA
AAGATGCTGAAGATCAGTTGGGTGCACGAGTGGGTTACATCGAACTGGATCTCAACAGCGGTAAGATCCT
TGAGAGTTTTCGCCCCGAAGAACGTTTTCCAATGATGAGCACTTTTAAAGTTCTGCTATGTGGCGCGGTA
TTATCCCGTATTGACGCCGGGCAAGAGCAACTCGGTCGCCGCATACACTATTCTCAGAATGACTTGGTTG
AGTACTCACCAGTCACAGAAAAGCATCTTACGGATGGCATGACAGTAAGAGAATTATGCAGTGCTGCCAT
AACCATGAGTGATAACACTGCGGCCAACTTACTTCTGACAACGATCGGAGGACCGAAGGAGCTAACCGCT
TTTTTGCACAACATGGGGGATCATGTAACTCGCCTTGATCGTTGGGAACCGGAGCTGAATGAAGCCATAC
CAAACGACGAGCGTGACACCACGATGCCTGTAGCAATGGCAACAACGTTGCGCAAACTATTAACTGGCGA
ACTACTTACTCTAGCTTCCCGGCAACAATTAATAGACTGGATGGAGGCGGATAAAGTTGCAGGACCACTT
CTGCGCTCGGCCCTTCCGGCTGGCTGGTTTATTGCTGATAAATCTGGAGCCGGTGAGCGTGGGTCTCGCG
GTATCATTGCAGCACTGGGGCCAGATGGTAAGCCCTCCCGTATCGTAGTTATCTACACGACGGGGAGTCA
GGCAACTATGGATGAACGAAATAGACAGATCGCTGAGATAGGTGCCTCACTGATTAAGCATTGGTAACTG
TCAGACCAAGTTTACTCATATATACTTTAGATTGATTTAAAACTTCATTTTTAATTTAAAAGGATCTAGG
TGAAGATCCTTTTTGATAATCTCATGACCAAAATCCCTTAACGTGAGTTTTCGTTCCACTGAGCGTCAGA
CCCCGTAGAAAAGATCAAAGGATCTTCTTGAGATCCTTTTTTTCTGCGCGTAATCTGCTGCTTGCAAACA
AAAAAACCACCGCTACCAGCGGTGGTTTGTTTGCCGGATCAAGAGCTACCAACTCTTTTTCCGAAGGTAA
CTGGCTTCAGCAGAGCGCAGATACCAAATACTGTTCTTCTAGTGTAGCCGTAGTTAGGCCACCACTTCAA
GAACTCTGTAGCACCGCCTACATACCTCGCTCTGCTAATCCTGTTACCAGTGGCTGCTGCCAGTGGCGAT
AAGTCGTGTCTTACCGGGTTGGACTCAAGACGATAGTTACCGGATAAGGCGCAGCGGTCGGGCTGAACGG
GGGGTTCGTGCACACAGCCCAGCTTGGAGCGAACGACCTACACCGAACTGAGATACCTACAGCGTGAGCT
ATGAGAAAGCGCCACGCTTCCCGAAGGGAGAAAGGCGGACAGGTATCCGGTAAGCGGCAGGGTCGGAACA
GGAGAGCGCACGAGGGAGCTTCCAGGGGGAAACGCCTGGTATCTTTATAGTCCTGTCGGGTTTCGCCACC
TCTGACTTGAGCGTCGATTTTTGTGATGCTCGTCAGGGGGGCGGAGCCTATGGAAAAACGCCAGCAACGC
GGCCTTTTTACGGTTCCTGGCCTTTTGCTGGCCTTTTGCTCACATGTTCTTTCCTGCGTTATCCCCTGAT
TCTGTGGATAACCGTATTACCGCCTTTGAGTGAGCTGATACCGCTCGCCGCAGCCGAACGACCGAGCGCA
GCGAGTCAGTGAGCGAGGAAGCGGAAGAGCGCCCAATACGCAAACCGCCTCTCCCCGCGCGTTGGCCGAT
TCATTAATGCAGCTGGCACGACAGGTTTCCCGACTGGAAAGCGGGCAGTGAGCGCAACGCAATTAATGTG
AGTTAGCTCACTCATTAGGCACCCCAGGCTTTACACTTTATGCTTCCGGCTCGTATGTTGTGTGGAATTG
TGAGCGGATAACAATTTCACACAGGAAACAGCTATGACCATGATTACGCCAAGCGCGCAATTAACCCTCA
CTAAAGGGAACAAAAGCTGGAGCTGCAAGCTTAATGTAGTCTTATGCAATACTCTTGTAGTCTTGCAACA
TGGTAACGATGAGTTAGCAACATGCCTTACAAGGAGAGAAAAAGCACCGTGCATGCCGATTGGTGGAAGT
AAGGTGGTACGATCGTGCCTTATTAGGAAGGCAACAGACGGGTCTGACATGGATTGGACGAACCACTGAA
TTGCCGCATTGCAGAGATATTGTATTTAAGTGCCTAGCTCGATACATAAACGGGTCTCTCTGGTTAGACC
AGATCTGAGCCTGGGAGCTCTCTGGCTAACTAGGGAACCCACTGCTTAAGCCTCAATAAAGCTTGCCTTG
AGTGCTTCAAGTAGTGTGTGCCCGTCTGTTGTGTGACTCTGGTAACTAGAGATCCCTCAGACCCTTTTAG
TCAGTGTGGAAAATCTCTAGCAGTGGCGCCCGAACAGGGACTTGAAAGCGAAAGGGAAACCAGAGGAGCT
CTCTCGACGCAGGACTCGGCTTGCTGAAGCGCGCACGGCAAGAGGCGAGGGGCGGCGACTGGTGAGTACG
CCAAAAATTTTGACTAGCGGAGGCTAGAAGGAGAGAGATGGGTGCGAGAGCGTCAGTATTAAGCGGGGGA
GAATTAGATCGCGATGGGAAAAAATTCGGTTAAGGCCAGGGGGAAAGAAAAAATATAAATTAAAACATAT
AGTATGGGCAAGCAGGGAGCTAGAACGATTCGCAGTTAATCCTGGCCTGTTAGAAACATCAGAAGGCTGT
AGACAAATACTGGGACAGCTACAACCATCCCTTCAGACAGGATCAGAAGAACTTAGATCATTATATAATA
CAGTAGCAACCCTCTATTGTGTGCATCAAAGGATAGAGATAAAAGACACCAAGGAAGCTTTAGACAAGAT
AGAGGAAGAGCAAAACAAAAGTAAGACCACCGCACAGCAAGCGGCCGCTGATCTTCAGACCTGGAGGAGG
AGATATGAGGGACAATTGGAGAAGTGAATTATATAAATATAAAGTAGTAAAAATTGAACCATTAGGAGTA
GCACCCACCAAGGCAAAGAGAAGAGTGGTGCAGAGAGAAAAAAGAGCAGTGGGAATAGGAGCTTTGTTCC
TTGGGTTCTTGGGAGCAGCAGGAAGCACTATGGGCGCAGCGTCAATGACGCTGACGGTACAGGCCAGACA
ATTATTGTCTGGTATAGTGCAGCAGCAGAACAATTTGCTGAGGGCTATTGAGGCGCAACAGCATCTGTTG
CAACTCACAGTCTGGGGCATCAAGCAGCTCCAGGCAAGAATCCTGGCTGTGGAAAGATACCTAAAGGATC
AACAGCTCCTGGGGATTTGGGGTTGCTCTGGAAAACTCATTTGCACCACTGCTGTGCCTTGGAATGCTAG
TTGGAGTAATAAATCTCTGGAACAGATTTGGAATCACACGACCTGGATGGAGTGGGACAGAGAAATTAAC
AATTACACAAGCTTAATACACTCCTTAATTGAAGAATCGCAAAACCAGCAAGAAAAGAATGAACAAGAAT
TATTGGAATTAGATAAATGGGCAAGTTTGTGGAATTGGTTTAACATAACAAATTGGCTGTGGTATATAAA
ATTATTCATAATGATAGTAGGAGGCTTGGTAGGTTTAAGAATAGTTTTTGCTGTACTTTCTATAGTGAAT
AGAGTTAGGCAGGGATATTCACCATTATCGTTTCAGACCCACCTCCCAACCCCGAGGGGACCCAGAGAGG
GCCTATTTCCCATGATTCCTTCATATTTGCATATACGATACAAGGCTGTTAGAGAGATAATTAGAATTAA
TTTGACTGTAAACACAAAGATATTAGTACAAAATACGTGACGTAGAAAGTAATAATTTCTTGGGTAGTTT
GCAGTTTTAAAATTATGTTTTAAAATGGACTATCATATGCTTACCGTAACTTGAAAGTATTTCGATTTCT
TGGCTTTATATATCTTGTGGAAAGGACGAAACACCGGCTGACTGATGAGGGCGAGTGTTTTAGAGCTAGA
AATAGCAAGTTAAAATAAGGCTAGTCCGTTATCAACTTGAAAAAGTGGCACCGAGTCGGTGCTTTTTTAA
GCTTGGCGTAACTAGATCTTGAGACAAATGGCAGTATTCATCCACAATTTTAAAAGAAAAGGGGGGATTG
GGGGGTACAGTGCAGGGGAAAGAATAGTAGACATAATAGCAACAGACATACAAACTAAAGAATTACAAAA
ACAAATTACAAAAATTCAAAATTTTCGGGTTTATTACAGGGACAGCAGAGATCCACTTTGGCGCCGGCTC
GAGGGGG
