>Addgene plasmid #77169 | CDK9 gRNA (BRDN0001146478) | depositor partial sequence | sequence record 144629 | Target Sequence
GCTGACTGATGAGGGCGAGT
