>Addgene plasmid #77169 | CDK9 gRNA (BRDN0001146478) | addgene partial sequence | sequence record 187245 | hU6-F
TAGAAAGTAATAATTTCTTGGGTAGTTTGCAGTTTTAAAATTATGTTTTAAAATGGACTATCATATGCTT
ACCGTAACTTGAAAGTATTTCGATTTCTTGGCTTTATATATCTTGTGGAAAGGACGAAACACCGGCTGAC
TGATGAGGGCGAGTGTTTTAGAGCTAGAAATAGCAAGTTAAAATAAGGCTAGTCCGTTATCAACTTGAAA
AAGTGGCACCGAGTCGGTGCTTTTTTAAGCTTGGCGTAACTAGATCTTGAGACAAATGGCAGTATTCATC
CACAATTTTAAAAGAAAAGGGGGGATTGGGGGGTACAGTGCAGGGGAAAGAATAGTAGACATAATAGCAA
CAGACATACAAACTAAAGAATTACAAAAACAAATTACAAAAATTCAAAATTTTCGGGTTTATTACAGGGA
CAGCAGAGATCCACTTTGGCGCCGGCTCGAGGGGGCCCGGGTGCAAAGATGGATAAAGTTTTAAACAGAG
AGGAATCTTTGCAGCTAATGGACCTTCTAGGTCTTGAAAGGAGTGGGAATTGGCTCCGGTGCCCGTCAGT
GGGCAGAGCG
